>Addgene plasmid #207691 | qTAG-N-Puro-miRFP670nano3 | addgene full sequence | sequence record 413754 | Addgene NGS Result
TCGCGCGTTTCGGTGATGACGGTGAAAACCTCTGACACATGCAGCTCCCGGAGACGGTCACAGCTTGTCT
GTAAGCGGATGCCGGGAGCAGACAAGCCCGTCAGGGCGCGTCAGCGGGTGTTGGCGGGTGTCGGGGCTGG
CTTAACTATGCGGCATCAGAGCAGATTGTACTGAGAGTGCACCATATGCGGTGTGAAATACCGCACAGAT
GCGTAAGGAGAAAATACCGCATCAGGCGCCATTCGCCATTCAGGCTGCGCAACTGTTGGGAAGGGCGATC
GGTGCGGGCCTCTTCGCTATTACGCCAGCTGGCGAAAGGGGGATGTGCTGCAAGGCGATTAAGTTGGGTA
ACGCCAGGGTTTTCCCAGTCACGACGTTGTAAAACGACGGCCAGTGAATTCGGCAAGAGCAAGACCGGTA
GCTACCGTTCGTATAGCATACATTATACGAAGTTATCTGCTAGCATGACCGAGTACAAGCCCACGGTGCG
CCTCGCCACCCGCGACGACGTCCCCAGGGCCGTACGCACCCTCGCCGCCGCGTTCGCCGACTACCCCGCC
ACGCGCCACACCGTCGATCCGGACCGCCACATCGAGCGGGTCACCGAGCTGCAAGAACTCTTCCTCACGC
GCGTCGGGCTCGACATCGGCAAGGTGTGGGTCGCGGACGACGGCGCCGCGGTGGCGGTCTGGACCACGCC
GGAGAGCGTCGAAGCGGGGGCGGTGTTCGCCGAGATCGGCCCGCGCATGGCCGAGTTGAGCGGTTCCCGG
CTGGCCGCGCAGCAACAGATGGAAGGCCTCCTGGCGCCGCACCGGCCCAAGGAGCCCGCGTGGTTCCTGG
CCACCGTCGGCGTCTCGCCCGACCACCAGGGCAAGGGTCTGGGCAGCGCCGTCGTGCTCCCCGGAGTGGA
GGCGGCCGAGCGCGCCGGGGTGCCCGCCTTCCTGGAGACCTCCGCGCCCCGCAACCTCCCCTTCTACGAG
CGGCTCGGCTTCACCGTCACCGCCGACGTCGAGGTGCCCGAAGGACCGCGCACCTGGTGCATGACCCGCA
AGCCCGGTGCCGGATCCGGAGCTACTAACTTCAGCCTGCTGAAGCAGGCCGGAGACGTGGAGGAGAACCC
TGGACCTTCTAGAATAACTTCGTATAGCATACATTATACGAACGGTAGCACGCGTGGAGGTGGCGGTTCC
GGCAAGCCCATCCCCAACCCCCTGCTGGGCCTGGACAGCACCGGAGGTGGCGGATCAATGGCAAACCTGG
ACAAGATGCTGAACACCACCGTGACCGAGGTGCGCAAGTTCCTGCAAGCAGACAGAGTGTGCGTGTTCAA
GTTCGAGGAAGATTACTCCGGCACCGTCAGCCACGAAGCCGTGGACGACAGATGGATTAGCATCCTGAAA
ACCCAGGTGCAGGACAGATACTTCATGGAAACCAGAGGCGAGGAATACGTCCACGGCAGATACCAGGCCA
TCGCCGACATCTACACAGCCAATCTGGTCGAGTGCTACAGAGACCTGCTGATCGAGTTTCAGGTGCGGGC
CATTCTGGCTGTCCCCATCCTGCAAGGCAAGAAGCTGTGGGGCCTGCTGGTGGCCCACCAACTGGCCGGC
CCTCGGGAGTGGCAGACCTGGGAAATCGACTTCCTGAAACAGCAAGCCGTGGTGATGGGCATCGCCATCC
AGCAGAGCGGTGGAGGCGGATCTCTCGAGGGAGGAAGCGGAGGATCTGGCGGTACCAAGCTTGGCGTAAT
CATGGTCATAGCTGTTTCCTGTGTGAAATTGTTATCCGCTCACAATTCCACACAACATACGAGCCGGAAG
CATAAAGTGTAAAGCCTGGGGTGCCTAATGAGTGAGCTAACTCACATTAATTGCGTTGCGCTCACTGCCC
GCTTTCCAGTCGGGAAACCTGTCGTGCCAGCTGCATTAATGAATCGGCCAACGCGCGGGGAGAGGCGGTT
TGCGTATTGGGCGCTCTTCCGCTTCCTCGCTCACTGACTCGCTGCGCTCGGTCGTTCGGCTGCGGCGAGC
GGTATCAGCTCACTCAAAGGCGGTAATACGGTTATCCACAGAATCAGGGGATAACGCAGGAAAGAACATG
TGAGCAAAAGGCCAGCAAAAGGCCAGGAACCGTAAAAAGGCCGCGTTGCTGGCGTTTTTCCATAGGCTCC
GCCCCCCTGACGAGCATCACAAAAATCGACGCTCAAGTCAGAGGTGGCGAAACCCGACAGGACTATAAAG
ATACCAGGCGTTTCCCCCTGGAAGCTCCCTCGTGCGCTCTCCTGTTCCGACCCTGCCGCTTACCGGATAC
CTGTCCGCCTTTCTCCCTTCGGGAAGCGTGGCGCTTTCTCATAGCTCACGCTGTAGGTATCTCAGTTCGG
TGTAGGTCGTTCGCTCCAAGCTGGGCTGTGTGCACGAACCCCCCGTTCAGCCCGACCGCTGCGCCTTATC
CGGTAACTATCGTCTTGAGTCCAACCCGGTAAGACACGACTTATCGCCACTGGCAGCAGCCACTGGTAAC
AGGATTAGCAGAGCGAGGTATGTAGGCGGTGCTACAGAGTTCTTGAAGTGGTGGCCTAACTACGGCTACA
CTAGAAGAACAGTATTTGGTATCTGCGCTCTGCTGAAGCCAGTTACCTTCGGAAAAAGAGTTGGTAGCTC
TTGATCCGGCAAACAAACCACCGCTGGTAGCGGTGGTTTTTTTGTTTGCAAGCAGCAGATTACGCGCAGA
AAAAAAGGATCTCAAGAAGATCCTTTGATCTTTTCTACGGGGTCTGACGCTCAGTGGAACGAAAACTCAC
GTTAAGGGATTTTGGTCATGAGATTATCAAAAAGGATCTTCACCTAGATCCTTTTAAATTAAAAATGAAG
TTTTAAATCAATCTAAAGTATATATGAGTAAACTTGGTCTGACAGTTACCAATGCTTAATCAGTGAGGCA
CCTATCTCAGCGATCTGTCTATTTCGTTCATCCATAGTTGCCTGACTCCCCGTCGTGTAGATAACTACGA
TACGGGAGGGCTTACCATCTGGCCCCAGTGCTGCAATGATACCGCGAGACCCACGCTCACCGGCTCCAGA
TTTATCAGCAATAAACCAGCCAGCCGGAAGGGCCGAGCGCAGAAGTGGTCCTGCAACTTTATCCGCCTCC
ATCCAGTCTATTAATTGTTGCCGGGAAGCTAGAGTAAGTAGTTCGCCAGTTAATAGTTTGCGCAACGTTG
TTGCCATTGCTACAGGCATCGTGGTGTCACGCTCGTCGTTTGGTATGGCTTCATTCAGCTCCGGTTCCCA
ACGATCAAGGCGAGTTACATGATCCCCCATGTTGTGCAAAAAAGCGGTTAGCTCCTTCGGTCCTCCGATC
GTTGTCAGAAGTAAGTTGGCCGCAGTGTTATCACTCATGGTTATGGCAGCACTGCATAATTCTCTTACTG
TCATGCCATCCGTAAGATGCTTTTCTGTGACTGGTGAGTACTCAACCAAGTCATTCTGAGAATAGTGTAT
GCGGCGACCGAGTTGCTCTTGCCCGGCGTCAATACGGGATAATACCGCGCCACATAGCAGAACTTTAAAA
GTGCTCATCATTGGAAAACGTTCTTCGGGGCGAAAACTCTCAAGGATCTTACCGCTGTTGAGATCCAGTT
CGATGTAACCCACTCGTGCACCCAACTGATCTTCAGCATCTTTTACTTTCACCAGCGTTTCTGGGTGAGC
AAAAACAGGAAGGCAAAATGCCGCAAAAAAGGGAATAAGGGCGACACGGAAATGTTGAATACTCATACTC
TTCCTTTTTCAATATTATTGAAGCATTTATCAGGGTTATTGTCTCATGAGCGGATACATATTTGAATGTA
TTTAGAAAAATAAACAAATAGGGGTTCCGCGCACATTTCCCCGAAAAGTGCCACCTGACGTCTAAGAAAC
CATTATTATCATGACATTAACCTATAAAAATAGGCGTATCACGAGGCCCTTTCGTC
Features (pLannotate 1.2.2; 14 found; start..end, strand, type, name):
    137..236     +  misc_feature   bom (fragment): basis of mobility region from pBR322
    242..399     -  CDS            lacZα (fragment): LacZα fragment of β-galactosidase; lacZ fragment
    423..456     +  protein_bind   lox71: Left element (LE) mutant of loxP (Araki et al., 2010). Cre-mediated recombination occurs in the 8-bp core sequence (GCATACAT). Cre recombinase
    465..1061    +  CDS            PuroR (fragment): puromycin N-acetyltransferase; pac from Streptomyces; confers resistance to puromycin
   1134..1167    +  protein_bind   lox66: Right element (RE) mutant of loxP (Araki et al., 2010). Cre-mediated recombination occurs in the 8-bp core sequence (GCATACAT). Cre recombinase
   1248..1688    +  CDS            miRFP670nano: miRFP670nano is a basic (constitutively fluorescent) near ir fluorescent protein published in 2019, derived from Nostoc punctiforme. It has very low acid sensitivity. It requires the cofactor biliverdin for fluorescence.
   1779..1795    -  protein_bind   lac operator: The lac repressor binds to the lac operator to inhibit transcription in E. coli. This inhibition can be relieved by adding lactose or isopropyl-β-D-thiogalactopyranoside (IPTG). lac repressor encoded by lacI
   1803..1833    -  promoter       lac promoter: promoter for the E. coli lac operon
   1848..1869    -  protein_bind   CAP binding site: CAP binding activates transcription in the presence of cAMP. E. coli catabolite activator protein
   1882..1974    -  CDS            lacI (fragment): lac repressor; lacI; The lac repressor binds to the lac operator to inhibit transcription in E. coli. This inhibition can be relieved by adding lactose or isopropyl-β-D-thiogalactopyranoside (IPTG).
   2157..2745    -  rep_origin     ori: high-copy-number ColE1/pMB1/pBR322/pUC origin of replication
   2916..3776    -  CDS            AmpR: β-lactamase; bla; confers resistance to ampicillin, carbenicillin, and related antibiotics
   3777..3881    -  promoter       AmpR promoter: bla
   3976..35      +  CDS            rop (fragment) (across the origin): Rop protein, which maintains plasmids at low copy number; rop
