[The description below was written by a language model from this plasmid's Addgene catalogue record and pLannotate feature annotations shown in this document.]
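Description:
qTAG-N-Puro-miRFP670nano3 is an empty donor (homology-directed repair template) plasmid from the qTAG scaffold series for CRISPR-based endogenous tagging in mammalian cells. It is built on a pUC19 backbone and is about 4 kb in the sequenced record. It is propagated in E. coli at high copy through the ColE1/pUC-type origin and selected with ampicillin via the β-lactamase gene and its native promoter. Remnants of the pUC19 lac region (lacZα fragment, lac promoter, operator and CAP site), plus short bom, rop and lacI fragments, flank the cassette and are backbone carry-over rather than functional parts of the payload.

The payload is a promoterless N-terminal tagging cassette. It contains a puromycin N-acetyltransferase coding sequence bracketed by the mutant Cre sites lox71 and lox66, followed by the near-infrared fluorescent protein, which the annotation software matched to the miRFP670nano family; this protein needs biliverdin as a cofactor. The catalogue describes the arrangement as Puro-2A-miRFP670nano3, although the 2A element is not annotated in the feature table. No homology arms or gene insert are present. The user clones arms for a chosen locus on either side of the cassette so that it integrates at the start of the target gene's coding sequence.

After in-frame integration, the endogenous promoter would be expected to drive both puromycin resistance, allowing enrichment of edited cells, and the fluorescent fusion to the target protein, with the 2A separating the two products. The lox71/lox66 pair suggests that the selection marker can later be excised with Cre, though the record does not describe this step explicitly.
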