Addgene plasmid #207691: qTAG-N-Puro-miRFP670nano3
Purpose: (Empty Backbone) Empty N-terminus donor cassette. Integrate homology arms to target the N-terminus insertion of a Puro-2A-miRFP670nano3 cassette
Depositing lab: Laurence Pelletier. Depositing organization: Sinai Health System. Publication: qTAG: an adaptable plasmid scaffold for CRISPR-based endogenous tagging. Philip R, Sharma A, Matellan L, Erpf AC, Hsu WH, Tkach JM, Wyatt HDM, Pelletier L. EMBO J. 2024 Dec 12. doi: 10.1038/s44318-024-00337-5. PubMed 39668248.
Backbone
  Vector backbone: pUC19
  Backbone manufacturer: Invitrogen
  Backbone size (bp): 2686
  Vector type: Mammalian Expression, CRISPR ; Donor Cassette
  Selectable markers: Puromycin
Growth in bacteria
  Bacterial resistance: Ampicillin, 100 μg/mL
  Growth temperature: 37°C
  Growth strain: DH5alpha
  Copy number: High Copy
Gene/Insert
  Gene/Insert name: None
Terms and licenses: Academic/Nonprofit Terms; Industry Terms: Not Available to Industry
Depositor comments: Please visit https://www.biorxiv.org/content/10.1101/2023.11.01.565029v3 for bioRxiv preprint.
How to cite: qTAG-N-Puro-miRFP670nano3 was a gift from Laurence Pelletier (Addgene plasmid # 207691 ; http://n2t.net/addgene:207691 ; RRID:Addgene_207691)
